Addgene plasmid #123646: pUC57-Kan_US71_APikL1
Purpose: Level 0 Golden-Gate compatible vector
Depositing lab: Sophien Kamoun. Depositing organization: Sainsbury Laboratory, Norwich. Publication: A Clone Resource of Magnaporthe oryzae Effectors That Share Sequence and Structural Similarities Across Host-Specific Lineages. Petit-Houdenot Y, Langner T, Harant A, Win J, Kamoun S. Mol Plant Microbe Interact. 2020 Aug;33(8):1032-1035. doi: 10.1094/MPMI-03-20-0052-A. Epub 2020 Jun 22. PubMed 32460610.
Backbone
  Vector backbone: pUC57-Kan
  Backbone size w/o insert (bp): 2626
  Vector type: Golden Gate
  Selectable markers: lacZ
Growth in bacteria
  Bacterial resistance: Kanamycin, 50 μg/mL
  Growth temperature: 37°C
  Growth strain: DH5alpha
  Copy number: High Copy
Gene/Insert
  Gene/Insert name: US71_APikL1
  Cloning method: Restriction Enzyme; 5′ cloning site EcoRV (unknown if destroyed); 3′ cloning site EcoRV (unknown if destroyed)
  Sequencing primers: 5′ M13Fw; 3′ M13Rv
Terms and licenses: Academic/Nonprofit Terms; Industry Terms: Not Available to Industry
How to cite: pUC57-Kan_US71_APikL1 was a gift from Sophien Kamoun (Addgene plasmid # 123646 ; http://n2t.net/addgene:123646 ; RRID:Addgene_123646)
