[The description below was written by a language model from this plasmid's Addgene catalogue record and pLannotate feature annotations shown in this document.]
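Description:
pUC57-Kan_US71_APikL1 is a small, high-copy E. coli cloning plasmid that serves as a Level 0 module for Golden Gate assembly. It is built on the pUC57-Kan backbone and is propagated through the ColE1/pUC-type origin of replication, with selection on kanamycin provided by an aph(3')-Ia aminoglycoside phosphotransferase gene that the annotation places downstream of the bla (AmpR) promoter. Short remnants of pBR322-derived elements (bom, rop and lacI fragments) are also detected, but these are partial sequences carried over in the backbone rather than functional parts.

The insert, US71_APikL1, was placed into the EcoRV site of the multiple cloning region, which lies within the lacZα reading frame downstream of the lac promoter, lac operator and CAP binding site. The feature table accordingly shows only a fragment of lacZα, with an unannotated gap of a few hundred base pairs between it and the lac operator that corresponds to the position of the insert. Disruption of lacZα is the basis of the blue/white screening listed as the selectable marker. The insert itself is not annotated, and the record gives no species, coding details, tags or description of the flanking Type IIS sites and overhangs. The associated publication describes a clone resource of Magnaporthe oryzae effectors with shared sequence and structural similarity across host-specific lineages, which suggests that the insert is one such effector sequence. As a Level 0 part it carries no expression promoter of its own for the final host and is meant as a sequence-verified, storable module, checkable with standard M13 primers, for transfer into higher-level Golden Gate expression constructs.
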