Features (pLannotate 1.2.2; 10 found; start..end, strand, type, name):
    137..236     +  misc_feature   bom (fragment): basis of mobility region from pBR322
    242..399     -  CDS            lacZα (fragment): LacZα fragment of β-galactosidase; lacZ fragment
    789..805     -  protein_bind   lac operator: The lac repressor binds to the lac operator to inhibit transcription in E. coli. This inhibition can be relieved by adding lactose or isopropyl-β-D-thiogalactopyranoside (IPTG). lac repressor encoded by lacI
    813..843     -  promoter       lac promoter: promoter for the E. coli lac operon
    858..879     -  protein_bind   CAP binding site: CAP binding activates transcription in the presence of cAMP. E. coli catabolite activator protein
    892..984     -  CDS            lacI (fragment): lac repressor; lacI; The lac repressor binds to the lac operator to inhibit transcription in E. coli. This inhibition can be relieved by adding lactose or isopropyl-β-D-thiogalactopyranoside (IPTG).
   1167..1755    -  rep_origin     ori: high-copy-number ColE1/pMB1/pBR322/pUC origin of replication
   1926..2741    -  CDS            KanR: aminoglycoside phosphotransferase; aph(3')-Ia; confers resistance to kanamycin in bacteria or G418 (Geneticin®) in eukaryotes
   2742..2846    -  promoter       AmpR promoter: bla
   2941..35      +  CDS            rop (fragment) (across the origin): Rop protein, which maintains plasmids at low copy number; rop
>Addgene plasmid #123646 | pUC57-Kan_US71_APikL1 | addgene full sequence | sequence record 244328 | Addgene NGS Result
TCGCGCGTTTCGGTGATGACGGTGAAAACCTCTGACACATGCAGCTCCCGGAGACGGTCACAGCTTGTCT
GTAAGCGGATGCCGGGAGCAGACAAGCCCGTCAGGGCGCGTCAGCGGGTGTTGGCGGGTGTCGGGGCTGG
CTTAACTATGCGGCATCAGAGCAGATTGTACTGAGAGTGCACCATATGCGGTGTGAAATACCGCACAGAT
GCGTAAGGAGAAAATACCGCATCAGGCGCCATTCGCCATTCAGGCTGCGCAACTGTTGGGAAGGGCGATC
GGTGCGGGCCTCTTCGCTATTACGCCAGCTGGCGAAAGGGGGATGTGCTGCAAGGCGATTAAGTTGGGTA
ACGCCAGGGTTTTCCCAGTCACGACGTTGTAAAACGACGGCCAGTGAATTGACGCGTATTGGGATGGAAC
TTGGTCTCTAAGCTCAAAAACCTGGTCTTTTTTTACCCAAAACAATCCAACCTGGAGCATAAGTACCATA
CAAATTACAATCTTCATCAGTTTTAATATCAACAAAAGAAGAACCAACTTTCAAACCAAAAGACCAAGCA
GAATAACAAGTACCAGCATCAATTCTTTGACCATTATAATACATAAACCAAAAACATTCAGCTGGTCTAG
TACCAGCATGATCAATAAAATTTGGATCTGGTTCTCTAGACAAATCAATACCACCTTTTCTCATAATTTC
ATTATCTTTTCTCATTAGAGACCAAGTTCCATCCCAATGGCGCGCCGAGCTTGGCTCGAGCATGGTCATA
GCTGTTTCCTGTGTGAAATTGTTATCCGCTCACAATTCCACACAACATACGAGCCGGAAGCATAAAGTGT
AAAGCCTGGGGTGCCTAATGAGTGAGCTAACTCACATTAATTGCGTTGCGCTCACTGCCCGCTTTCCAGT
CGGGAAACCTGTCGTGCCAGCTGCATTAATGAATCGGCCAACGCGCGGGGAGAGGCGGTTTGCGTATTGG
GCGCTCTTCCGCTTCCTCGCTCACTGACTCGCTGCGCTCGGTCGTTCGGCTGCGGCGAGCGGTATCAGCT
CACTCAAAGGCGGTAATACGGTTATCCACAGAATCAGGGGATAACGCAGGAAAGAACATGTGAGCAAAAG
GCCAGCAAAAGGCCAGGAACCGTAAAAAGGCCGCGTTGCTGGCGTTTTTCCATAGGCTCCGCCCCCCTGA
CGAGCATCACAAAAATCGACGCTCAAGTCAGAGGTGGCGAAACCCGACAGGACTATAAAGATACCAGGCG
TTTCCCCCTGGAAGCTCCCTCGTGCGCTCTCCTGTTCCGACCCTGCCGCTTACCGGATACCTGTCCGCCT
TTCTCCCTTCGGGAAGCGTGGCGCTTTCTCATAGCTCACGCTGTAGGTATCTCAGTTCGGTGTAGGTCGT
TCGCTCCAAGCTGGGCTGTGTGCACGAACCCCCCGTTCAGCCCGACCGCTGCGCCTTATCCGGTAACTAT
CGTCTTGAGTCCAACCCGGTAAGACACGACTTATCGCCACTGGCAGCAGCCACTGGTAACAGGATTAGCA
GAGCGAGGTATGTAGGCGGTGCTACAGAGTTCTTGAAGTGGTGGCCTAACTACGGCTACACTAGAAGAAC
AGTATTTGGTATCTGCGCTCTGCTGAAGCCAGTTACCTTCGGAAAAAGAGTTGGTAGCTCTTGATCCGGC
AAACAAACCACCGCTGGTAGCGGTGGTTTTTTTGTTTGCAAGCAGCAGATTACGCGCAGAAAAAAAGGAT
CTCAAGAAGATCCTTTGATCTTTTCTACGGGGTCTGACGCTCAGTGGAACGAAAACTCACGTTAAGGGAT
TTTGGTCATGAGATTATCAAAAAGGATCTTCACCTAGATCCTTTTAAATTAAAAATGAAGTTTTAAATCA
ATCTAAAGTATATATGAGTAAACTTGGTCTGACAGTTAGAAAAACTCATCGAGCATCAAATGAAACTGCA
ATTTATTCATATCAGGATTATCAATACCATATTTTTGAAAAAGCCGTTTCTGTAATGAAGGAGAAAACTC
ACCGAGGCAGTTCCATAGGATGGCAAGATCCTGGTATCGGTCTGCGATTCCGACTCGTCCAACATCAATA
CAACCTATTAATTTCCCCTCGTCAAAAATAAGGTTATCAAGTGAGAAATCACCATGAGTGACGACTGAAT
CCGGTGAGAATGGCAAAAGTTTATGCATTTCTTTCCAGACTTGTTCAACAGGCCAGCCATTACGCTCGTC
ATCAAAATCACTCGCATCAACCAAACCGTTATTCATTCGTGATTGCGCCTGAGCGAGACGAAATACGCGA
TCGCTGTTAAAAGGACAATTACAAACAGGAATCGAATGCAACCGGCGCAGGAACACTGCCAGCGCATCAA
CAATATTTTCACCTGAATCAGGATATTCTTCTAATACCTGGAATGCTGTTTTCCCAGGGATCGCAGTGGT
GAGTAACCATGCATCATCAGGAGTACGGATAAAATGCTTGATGGTCGGAAGAGGCATAAATTCCGTCAGC
CAGTTTAGTCTGACCATCTCATCTGTAACATCATTGGCAACGCTACCTTTGCCATGTTTCAGAAACAACT
CTGGCGCATCGGGCTTCCCATACAATCGATAGATTGTCGCACCTGATTGCCCGACATTATCGCGAGCCCA
TTTATACCCATATAAATCAGCATCCATGTTGGAATTTAATCGCGGCCTAGAGCAAGACGTTTCCCGTTGA
ATATGGCTCATACTCTTCCTTTTTCAATATTATTGAAGCATTTATCAGGGTTATTGTCTCATGAGCGGAT
ACATATTTGAATGTATTTAGAAAAATAAACAAATAGGGGTTCCGCGCACATTTCCCCGAAAAGTGCCACC
TGACGTCTAAGAAACCATTATTATCATGACATTAACCTATAAAAATAGGCGTATCACGAGGCCCTTTCGT
C
