>Addgene plasmid #123646 | pUC57-Kan_US71_APikL1 | depositor partial sequence | sequence record 235893 | US71_APikL1
TTGGTCTCTAATGAGAAAAGATAATGAAATTATGAGAAAAGGTGGTATTGATTTGTCTAGAGAACCAGAT
CCAAATTTTATTGATCATGCTGGTACTAGACCAGCTGAATGTTTTTGGTTTATGTATTATAATGGTCAAA
GAATTGATGCTGGTACTTGTTATTCTGCTTGGTCTTTTGGTTTGAAAGTTGGTTCTTCTTTTGTTGATAT
TAAAACTGATGAAGATTGTAATTTGTATGGTACTTATGCTCCAGGTTGGATTGTTTTGGGTAAAAAAAGA
CCAGGTTTTTGAGCTTAGAGACCAA
