>Addgene plasmid #123646 | pUC57-Kan_US71_APikL1 | depositor partial sequence | sequence record 235894 | empty_vector
TCGCGCGTTTCGGTGATGACGGTGAAAACCTCTGACACATGCAGCTCCCGGAGACGGTCACAGCTTGTCT
GTAAGCGGATGCCGGGAGCAGACAAGCCCGTCAGGGCGCGTCAGCGGGTGTTGGCGGGTGTCGGGGCTGG
CTTAACTATGCGGCATCAGAGCAGATTGTACTGAGAGTGCACCATATGCGGTGTGAAATACCGCACAGAT
GCGTAAGGAGAAAATACCGCATCAGGCGCCATTCGCCATTCAGGCTGCGCAACTGTTGGGAAGGGCGATC
GGTGCGGGCCTCTTCGCTATTACGCCAGCTGGCGAAAGGGGGATGTGCTGCAAGGCGATTAAGTTGGGTA
ACGCCAGGGTTTTCCCAGTCACGACGTTGTAAAACGACGGCCAGTGAATTGACGCGTATTGGGATATCCC
AATGGCGCGCCGAGCTTGGCTCGAGCATGGTCATAGCTGTTTCCTGTGTGAAATTGTTATCCGCTCACAA
TTCCACACAACATACGAGCCGGAAGCATAAAGTGTAAAGCCTGGGGTGCCTAATGAGTGAGCTAACTCAC
ATTAATTGCGTTGCGCTCACTGCCCGCTTTCCAGTCGGGAAACCTGTCGTGCCAGCTGCATTAATGAATC
GGCCAACGCGCGGGGAGAGGCGGTTTGCGTATTGGGCGCTCTTCCGCTTCCTCGCTCACTGACTCGCTGC
GCTCGGTCGTTCGGCTGCGGCGAGCGGTATCAGCTCACTCAAAGGCGGTAATACGGTTATCCACAGAATC
AGGGGATAACGCAGGAAAGAACATGTGAGCAAAAGGCCAGCAAAAGGCCAGGAACCGTAAAAAGGCCGCG
TTGCTGGCGTTTTTCCATAGGCTCCGCCCCCCTGACGAGCATCACAAAAATCGACGCTCAAGTCAGAGGT
GGCGAAACCCGACAGGACTATAAAGATACCAGGCGTTTCCCCCTGGAAGCTCCCTCGTGCGCTCTCCTGT
TCCGACCCTGCCGCTTACCGGATACCTGTCCGCCTTTCTCCCTTCGGGAAGCGTGGCGCTTTCTCATAGC
TCACGCTGTAGGTATCTCAGTTCGGTGTAGGTCGTTCGCTCCAAGCTGGGCTGTGTGCACGAACCCCCCG
TTCAGCCCGACCGCTGCGCCTTATCCGGTAACTATCGTCTTGAGTCCAACCCGGTAAGACACGACTTATC
GCCACTGGCAGCAGCCACTGGTAACAGGATTAGCAGAGCGAGGTATGTAGGCGGTGCTACAGAGTTCTTG
AAGTGGTGGCCTAACTACGGCTACACTAGAAGAACAGTATTTGGTATCTGCGCTCTGCTGAAGCCAGTTA
CCTTCGGAAAAAGAGTTGGTAGCTCTTGATCCGGCAAACAAACCACCGCTGGTAGCGGTGGTTTTTTTGT
TTGCAAGCAGCAGATTACGCGCAGAAAAAAAGGATCTCAAGAAGATCCTTTGATCTTTTCTACGGGGTCT
GACGCTCAGTGGAACGAAAACTCACGTTAAGGGATTTTGGTCATGAGATTATCAAAAAGGATCTTCACCT
AGATCCTTTTAAATTAAAAATGAAGTTTTAAATCAATCTAAAGTATATATGAGTAAACTTGGTCTGACAG
TTAGAAAAACTCATCGAGCATCAAATGAAACTGCAATTTATTCATATCAGGATTATCAATACCATATTTT
TGAAAAAGCCGTTTCTGTAATGAAGGAGAAAACTCACCGAGGCAGTTCCATAGGATGGCAAGATCCTGGT
ATCGGTCTGCGATTCCGACTCGTCCAACATCAATACAACCTATTAATTTCCCCTCGTCAAAAATAAGGTT
ATCAAGTGAGAAATCACCATGAGTGACGACTGAATCCGGTGAGAATGGCAAAAGTTTATGCATTTCTTTC
CAGACTTGTTCAACAGGCCAGCCATTACGCTCGTCATCAAAATCACTCGCATCAACCAAACCGTTATTCA
TTCGTGATTGCGCCTGAGCGAGACGAAATACGCGATCGCTGTTAAAAGGACAATTACAAACAGGAATCGA
ATGCAACCGGCGCAGGAACACTGCCAGCGCATCAACAATATTTTCACCTGAATCAGGATATTCTTCTAAT
ACCTGGAATGCTGTTTTCCCAGGGATCGCAGTGGTGAGTAACCATGCATCATCAGGAGTACGGATAAAAT
GCTTGATGGTCGGAAGAGGCATAAATTCCGTCAGCCAGTTTAGTCTGACCATCTCATCTGTAACATCATT
GGCAACGCTACCTTTGCCATGTTTCAGAAACAACTCTGGCGCATCGGGCTTCCCATACAATCGATAGATT
GTCGCACCTGATTGCCCGACATTATCGCGAGCCCATTTATACCCATATAAATCAGCATCCATGTTGGAAT
TTAATCGCGGCCTAGAGCAAGACGTTTCCCGTTGAATATGGCTCATACTCTTCCTTTTTCAATATTATTG
AAGCATTTATCAGGGTTATTGTCTCATGAGCGGATACATATTTGAATGTATTTAGAAAAATAAACAAATA
GGGGTTCCGCGCACATTTCCCCGAAAAGTGCCACCTGACGTCTAAGAAACCATTATTATCATGACATTAA
CCTATAAAAATAGGCGTATCACGAGGCCCTTTCGTC
